>Addgene plasmid #179114 | pDY0739 pCAG-NLS-SacINT | addgene full sequence | sequence record 351788 | Addgene NGS Result
TGAGCGCAACGCAATTAATGTGAGTTAGCTCACTCATTAGGCACCCCAGGCTTTACACTTTATGCTTCCG
GCTCGTATGTTGTGTGGAATTGTGAGCGGATAACAATTTCACACAGGAAACAGCTATGACCATGAGGCGC
GCCGGATTCGACATTGATTATTGACTAGTTATTAATAGTAATCAATTACGGGGTCATTAGTTCATAGCCC
ATATATGGAGTTCCGCGTTACATAACTTACGGTAAATGGCCCGCCTGGCTGACCGCCCAACGACCCCCGC
CCATTGACGTCAATAATGACGTATGTTCCCATAGTAACGCCAATAGGGACTTTCCATTGACGTCAATGGG
TGGAGTATTTACGGTAAACTGCCCACTTGGCAGTACATCAAGTGTATCATATGCCAAGTACGCCCCCTAT
TGACGTCAATGACGGTAAATGGCCCGCCTGGCATTATGCCCAGTACATGACCTTATGGGACTTTCCTACT
TGGCAGTACATCTACGTATTAGTCATCGCTATTACCATGGTCGAGGTGAGCCCCACGTTCTGCTTCACTC
TCCCCATCTCCCCCCCCTCCCCACCCCCAATTTTGTATTTATTTATTTTTTAATTATTTTGTGCAGCGAT
GGGGGCGGGGGGGGGGGGGGGGCGCGCGCCRGGSGGGGSGGGGSGGGGSGRGGGGSGGGGSGGGGSGAGG
CGGAGAGGTGCGGCGGCAGCCAATCAGAGCGGCGCGCTCCGAAAGTTTCCTTTTATGGCGAGGCGGCGGC
GGCGGCGGCCCTATAAAAAGCGAAGCGCGCGGCGGGCGGGAGTCGCTGCGCGCTGCCTTCGCCCCGTGCC
CCGCTCCGCCGCCGCCTCGCGCCGCCCGCCCCGGCTCTGACTGACCGCGTTACTCCCACAGGTGAGCGGG
CGGGACGGCCCTTCTCCTCCGGGCTGTAATTAGCGCTTGGTTTAATGACGGCTTGTTTCTTTTCTGTGGC
TGCGTGAAAGCCTTGAGGGGCTCCGGGAGGGCCCTTTGTGCGGGGGGAGCGGCTCGGGGGGTGCGTGCGT
GTGTGTGTGCGTGGGGAGCGCCGCGTGCGGCTCCGCGCTGCCCGGCGGCTGTGAGCGCTGCGGGCGCGGC
GCGGGGCTTTGTGCGCTCCGCAGTGTGCGCGAGGGGAGCGCGGCCGGGGGCGGTGCCCCGCGGTGCGGGG
GGGGCTGCGAGGGGAACAAAGGCTGCGTGCGGGGTGTGTGCGTGGGGGGGTGAGCAGGGGGTGTGGGCGC
GTCGGTCGGGCTGCAACCCCCCCTGCACCCCCCTCCCCGAGTTGCTGAGCACGGCCCGGCTTCGGGTGCG
GGGCTCCGTACGGGGCGTGGCGCGGGGCTCGCCGTGCCGGGCGGGGGGTGGCGGCAGGTGGGGGTGCCGG
GCGGGGCGGGGCCGCCTCGGGCCGGGGAGGGCTCGGGGGAGGGGCGCGGCGGCCCCCGGAGCGCCGGCGG
CTGTCGAGGCGCGGCGAGCCGCAGCCATTGCCTTTTATGGTAATCGTGCGAGAGGGCGCAGGGACTTCCT
TTGTCCCAAATCTGTGCGGAGCCGAAATCTGGGAGGCGCCGCCGCACCCCCTCTAGCGGGCGCGGGGCGA
AGCGGTGCGGCGCCGGCAGGAAGGAAATGGGCGGGGAGGGCCTTCGTGCGTCGCCGCGCCGCCGTCCCCT
TCTCCCTCTCCAGCCTCGGGGCTGTCCGCGGGGGGACGGCTGCCTTCGGGGGGGACGGGGCAGGGCGGGG
TTCGGCTTCTGGCGTGTGACCGGCGGCTCTAGAGCCTCTGCTAACCATGTTCATGCCTTCTTCTTTTTCC
TACAGATCCTTAATTAATAATACGACTCACTATAGGGGGTCGACCCGCCACCATGAAGGAGAAGGTGAGT
GAGAGAAAAACAGGCGCCATTTACATAAGAGTTTCTACGGACAAACAGGAAGAGCTTTCACCAGACGCAC
AGCTGAGGCTCCTCCTGGACTACGCTAAGAAAGATTCTATCGATGTTCCTAAGGAGTACATCTTCCAAGA
TAACGGCATTAGTGGGCGAAAAGCGAACAAGCGCCCCGCGTTCCAGAATATGATCGCACTCGCGAAGTCC
AAAGAGCACCCAATCGACACAATCATTGTGTGGAAGTTCTCTCGCTTTGCCCGGAATCAGGAGGAATCAA
TTGTGTACAAGAGTTTACTCAAAAAAAACAACGTCGATGTGGTGAGTGTGTCCGAGCCTCTGATTGATGG
GCCATTTGGAAGCCTGATTGAGAGAATTATTGAGTGGATGGACGAGTATTATTCCATTCGATTGTCTGGC
GAGGTGATGCGTGGTATGACTCAAAATGCCATGCGGGGGCATTACCAGAGCGATGCACCGATTGGGTACA
CATCCCCAGGGGACAAAAAGCCCCCGGTTATAAACCCGGATACCGTTCAGATTCCTCTGATGATCAAAGA
TATGTTCTTAAGCGGCTCAACCCAGCTGCAAATTGCCAGAAAGCTCAACGACAGTGGCTATAGGACAAAG
CGCGGTAACCTGTGGGACGCGAGAGGCGTCCGGTACGTCCTGGAGAACCCGTTTTACATCGGGAAAAGCC
GCTGGAATTACACGGAGAGAGGGCGACGGCTGAAGCCGGCAGATGAGGTGATATACGCTGACGGGAACTG
GGAGGCACTGTGGGATGAGGACACCTTCAAGGAGATCCAAAAAAGATTGGCACTGAATATGCGCAAGTCC
AAGTCTAGGGACATCTCAGCTGCAAAACACTGGCTGAGCGGTCTCTTAATCTGTTCTTCCTGCGGCGGAA
CCCTGGCCTTCGGGGGAGCACACAATATGAGGGGGTTTCAATGCTGGAAATACTCAAAGGGGTTCTGCAG
CGAATCCCATTATATCAGCACCGGTCCAATTGAGAAAATGGTTCTGGAGTACTTAGAGGCCGTCATGCAC
TCCCCTGCGCTGAGTTACACGGTTATCAGTAGTTCATCCGTCGATGCCAGCTCCAAACTGTCAGACCTGG
AGCGCCAATTGCAGAAAATAGACGCCAAGGAGAAACGCATCAAGGCAGCATACCTCAACGAAATAGATAC
ACTGGAGGAGTACAAAGCTAATAAAACAGCCTTGGAGGAAGAACGCCGTACCGTCGAGAAGGAAATCGAG
GAGCTCACCCTCAGCGACGTGAAATATTCTAAGGAGGACCTTGACAAGAAAATGAAGCAGAATATATCAG
ACCTGCTGCGGGTGCTGAGAGACGAATCTGCCGATTACATCCAGAAAGGTAACATGATGAGAAACGTGGT
CGATCATATCGTCTTTAACAGGAAGAATACTAGCCTGGACGTTTTTCTGAAATTAGTAGTGTAGGTCAGA
GCTCGCTGATCAGCCTCGACTGTGCCTTCTAGTTGCCAGCCATCTGTTGTTTGCCCCTCCCCCGTGCCTT
CCTTGACCCTGGAAGGTGCCACTCCCACTGTCCTTTCCTAATAAAATGAGGAAATTGCATCGCATTGTCT
GAGTAGGTGTCATTCTATTCTGGGGGGTGGGGTGGGGCAGGACAGCAAGGGGGAGGATTGGGAAGACAAT
AGCAGGCATGCTGGGGATGCGGTGGGCTCTATGGCTTCTGAGGCGGAAAGAACCAGCTGGGGCTCGAGAT
CCACTAGTTCTAGCCTCGAGGCTAGAGCGGCCGCCACTGGCCGTCGTTTTACAACGTCGTGACTGGGAAA
ACCCTGGCGTTACCCAACTTAATCGCCTTGCAGCACATCCCCCTTTCGCCAGCTGGCGTAATAGCGAAGA
GGCCCGCACCGATCGCCCTTCCCAACAGTTGCGCAGCCTGAATGGCGAATGGAAATTGTAAGCGTTAATA
TTTTGTTAAAATTCGCGTTAAATTTTTGTTAAATCAGCTCATTTTTTAACCAATAGGCCGAAATCGGCAA
AATCCCTTATAAATCAAAAGAATAGACCGAGATAGGGT
[37 nt withheld, positions 3959-3995]
AAAGAACGTGGACTCCAACGTCAAAGG
[49 nt withheld, positions 4023-4071]
T
[91 nt withheld, positions 4073-4163]
G
[124 nt withheld, positions 4165-4288]
CAGGTGGCACTTTTCGGGGAAATGTGCGCGGAACCCCTATTTGTTTATTTTTCTAAATACATTCAAATAT
GTATCCGCTCATGAGACAATAACCCTGATAAATGCTTCAATAATATTGAAAAAGGAAGAGTATGAGTATT
CAACATTTCCGTGTCGCCCTTATTCCCTTTTTTGCGGCATTTTGCCTTCCTGTTTTTGCTCACCCAGAAA
CGCTGGTGAAAGTAAAAGATGCTGAAGATCAGTTGGGTGCACGAGTGGGTTACATCGAACTGGATCTCAA
CAGCGGTAAGATCCTTGAGAGTTTTCGCCCCGAAGAACGTTTTCCAATGATGAGCACTTTTAAAGTTCTG
CTATGTGGCGCGGTATTATCCCGTATTGACGCCGGGCAAGAGCAACTCGGTCGCCGCATACACTATTCTC
AGAATGACTTGGTTGAGTACTCACCAGTCACAGAAAAGCATCTTACGGATGGCATGACAGTAAGAGAATT
ATGCAGTGCTGCCATAACCATGAGTGATAACACTGCGGCCAACTTACTTCTGACAACGATCGGAGGACCG
AAGGAGCTAACCGCTTTTTTGCACAACATGGGGGATCATGTAACTCGCCTTGATCGTTGGGAACCGGAGC
TGAATGAAGCCATACCAAACGACGAGCGTGACACCACGATGCCTGTAGCAATGGCAACAACGTTGCGCAA
ACTATTAACTGGCGAACTACTTACTCTAGCTTCCCGGCAACAATTAATAGACTGGATGGAGGCGGATAAA
GTTGCAGGACCACTTCTGCGCTCGGCCCTTCCGGCTGGCTGGTTTATTGCTGATAAATCTGGAGCCGGTG
AGCGTGGGTCTCGCGGTATCATTGCAGCACTGGGGCCAGATGGTAAGCCCTCCCGTATCGTAGTTATCTA
CACGACGGGGAGTCAGGCAACTATGGATGAACGAAATAGACAGATCGCTGAGATAGGTGCCTCACTGATT
AAGCATTGGTAACTGTCAGACCAAGTTTACTCATATATACTTTAGATTGATTTAAAACTTCATTTTTAAT
TTAAAAGGATCTAGGTGAAGATCCTTTTTGATAATCTCATGACCAAAATCCCTTAACGTGAGTTTTCGTT
CCACTGAGCGTCAGACCCCGTAGAAAAGATCAAAGGATCTTCTTGAGATCCTTTTTTTCTGCGCGTAATC
TGCTGCTTGCAAACAAAAAAACCACCGCTACCAGCGGTGGTTTGTTTGCCGGATCAAGAGCTACCAACTC
TTTTTCCGAAGGTAACTGGCTTCAGCAGAGCGCAGATACCAAATACTGTTCTTCTAGTGTAGCCGTAGTT
AGGCCACCACTTCAAGAACTCTGTAGCACCGCCTACATACCTCGCTCTGCTAATCCTGTTACCAGTGGCT
GCTGCCAGTGGCGATAAGTCGTGTCTTACCGGGTTGGACTCAAGACGATAGTTACCGGATAAGGCGCAGC
GGTCGGGCTGAACGGGGGGTTCGTGCACACAGCCCAGCTTGGAGCGAACGACCTACACCGAACTGAGATA
CCTACAGCGTGAGCTATGAGAAAGCGCCACGCTTCCCGAAGGGAGAAAGGCGGACAGGTATCCGGTAAGC
GGCAGGGTCGGAACAGGAGAGCGCACGAGGGAGCTTCCAGGGGGAAACGCCTGGTATCTTTATAGTCCTG
TCGGGTTTCGCCACCTCTGACTTGAGCGTCGATTTTTGTGATGCTCGTCAGGGGGGCGGAGCCTATGGAA
AAACGCCAGCAACGCGGCCTTTTTACGGTTCCTGGCCTTTTGCTGGCCTTTTGCTCACATGTTCTTTCCT
GCGTTATCCCCTGATTCTGTGGATAACCGTATTACCGCCTTTGAGTGAGCTGATACCGCTCGCCGCAGCC
GAACGACCGAGCGCAGCGAGTCAGTGAGCGAGGAAGCGGAAGAGCGCCCAATACGCAAACCGCCTCTCCC
CGCGCGTTGGCCGATTCATTAATGCAGCTGGCACGACAGGTTTCCCGACTGGAAAGCGGGCAG
Features (pLannotate 1.2.2; 15 found; start..end, strand, type, name):
     16..37      +  protein_bind   CAP binding site: CAP binding activates transcription in the presence of cAMP. E. coli catabolite activator protein
     52..82      +  promoter       lac promoter: promoter for the E. coli lac operon
     90..106     +  protein_bind   lac operator: The lac repressor binds to the lac operator to inhibit transcription in E. coli. This inhibition can be relieved by adding lactose or isopropyl-β-D-thiogalactopyranoside (IPTG). lac repressor encoded by lacI
    150..529     +  enhancer       CMV enhancer: human cytomegalovirus immediate early enhancer
    531..808     +  promoter       chicken β-actin promoter: No description available
    809..1825    +  intron         chimeric intron: chimera between introns from chicken β-actin and rabbit β-globin
   1838..1856    +  promoter       T7 promoter: promoter for bacteriophage T7 RNA polymerase
   3380..3604    +  polyA_signal   bGH poly(A) signal: bovine growth hormone polyadenylation signal
   3608..3629    +  promoter       SV40 promoter (fragment): SV40 enhancer and early promoter
   3675..3829    +  CDS            lacZα (fragment): LacZα fragment of β-galactosidase; lacZ fragment
   3860..4288    -  rep_origin     f1 ori (sequence partly withheld): f1 bacteriophage origin of replication; arrow indicates direction of (+) strand synthesis
   4315..4419    +  promoter       AmpR promoter: bla
   4420..5280    +  CDS            AmpR: β-lactamase; bla; confers resistance to ampicillin, carbenicillin, and related antibiotics
   5451..6039    +  rep_origin     ori: high-copy-number ColE1/pMB1/pBR322/pUC origin of replication
   6222..3       +  CDS            lacI (fragment) (across the origin): lac repressor; lacI; The lac repressor binds to the lac operator to inhibit transcription in E. coli. This inhibition can be relieved by adding lactose or isopropyl-β-D-thiogalactopyranoside (IPTG).
