[The description below was written by a language model from this plasmid's Addgene catalogue record and pLannotate feature annotations shown in this document.]
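Description:
pDY0739 pCAG-NLS-SacINT is a 6.3 kb mammalian expression plasmid whose stated purpose is expression of SacINT. The name indicates that SacINT is an integrase fused to a nuclear localization signal. The repository lists the backbone as pCMV and the vector type as CRISPR, but the annotated sequence shows that expression is driven by a CAG promoter, consistent with the plasmid name. This promoter consists of the human cytomegalovirus immediate-early enhancer, the chicken β-actin promoter and a chimeric chicken β-actin/rabbit β-globin intron, a combination that gives strong constitutive transcription in many mammalian cell types. A T7 promoter lies just downstream of the intron, and a bovine growth hormone polyadenylation signal terminates the transcript. The roughly 1.5 kb between the T7 promoter and the poly(A) signal carries no automated annotation. This is presumably where the NLS-SacINT open reading frame sits, although the feature table does not confirm the coding sequence, the NLS type or the source organism of the integrase.

For propagation in E. coli the plasmid carries a high-copy ColE1/pUC-type origin and a β-lactamase gene with its own promoter, which confers ampicillin resistance. An f1 origin is also present, along with cloning-vector remnants: the lac promoter/operator and CAP site, fragments of lacZα and lacI, and a short SV40 promoter fragment. No mammalian selection marker is annotated, so the plasmid appears suited to transient transfection. The associated publication describes insertion of large DNA sequences into genomes using CRISPR-directed integrases without double-strand breaks. In that context, the construct likely supplies a candidate integrase in trans for testing or performing site-specific cargo integration in mammalian cells.
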