Addgene plasmid #179114: pDY0739 pCAG-NLS-SacINT
Purpose: SacINT expression vector
Depositing lab: Omar Abudayyeh & Jonathan Gootenberg. Depositing organization: Massachusetts Institute of Technology. Publication: Drag-and-drop genome insertion of large sequences without double-strand DNA cleavage using CRISPR-directed integrases. Yarnall MTN, Ioannidi EI, Schmitt-Ulms C, Krajeski RN, Lim J, Villiger L, Zhou W, Jiang K, Garushyants SK, Roberts N, Zhang L, Vakulskas CA, Walker JA 2nd, Kadina AP, Zepeda AE, Holden K, Ma H, Xie J, Gao G, Foquet L, Bial G, Donnelly SK, Miyata Y, Radiloff DR, Henderson JM, Ujita A, Abudayyeh OO, Gootenberg JS. Nat Biotechnol. 2022 Nov 24. doi: 10.1038/s41587-022-01527-4. PubMed 36424489.
Backbone
  Vector backbone: pCMV
  Vector type: CRISPR
Growth in bacteria
  Bacterial resistance: Ampicillin, 100 μg/mL
  Growth temperature: 37°C
  Growth strain: NEB Stable
  Copy number: Unknown
Gene/Insert
  Gene/Insert name: pCAG-NLS-SacINT
Terms and licenses: Academic/Nonprofit Terms; Industry Terms: Not Available to Industry
Depositor comments: Please visit https://doi.org/10.1101/2021.11.01.466786 for bioRxiv preprint.
How to cite: pDY0739 pCAG-NLS-SacINT was a gift from Omar Abudayyeh & Jonathan Gootenberg (Addgene plasmid # 179114 ; http://n2t.net/addgene:179114 ; RRID:Addgene_179114)
